>Addgene plasmid #25205 | PPT1 | depositor partial sequence | sequence record 11679 | Author sequence
CGGGCGCTGCAGCTTCTGGACCCGCCGGCGCCGCTGCCGTTGGTGATCTGGCATGGGATGGGAGACAGCT
GTTGCAATCCCTTAAGCATGGGTGCTATTAAAAAAATGGTGGAGAAGAAAATACCTGGAATTTACGTCTT
ATCTTTAGAGATTGGGAAGACCCTGATGGAGGACGTGGAGAACAGCTTCTTCTTGAATGTCAATTCCCAA
GTAACAACAGTGTGTCAGGCACTTGCTAAGGATCCTAAATTGCAGCAAGGCTACAATGCTATGGGATTCT
CCCAGGGAGGCCAATTTCTGAGGGCAGTGGCTCAGAGATGCCCTTCACCTCCCATGATCAATCTGATCTC
GGTTGGGGGACAACATCAAGGTGTTTTTGGACTCCCTCGATGCCCAGGAGAGAGCTCTCACATCTGTGAC
TTCATCCGAAAAACACTGAATGCTGGGGCGTACTCCAAAGTTGTTCAGGAACGCCTCGTGCAAGCCGAAT
ACTGGCATGACCCCATAAAGGAGGATGTGTATCGCAACCACAGCATCTTCTTGGCAGATATAAATCAGGA
GCGGGGTATCAATGAGTCCTACAAGAAAAACCTGATGGCCCTGAAGAAGTTTGTGATGGTGAAATTCCTC
AATGATTCCATTGTGGACCCTGTAGATTCGGAGTGGTTTGGATTTTACAGAAGTGGCCAAGCCAAGGAAA
CCATTCCCTTACAGGAGACCTCCCTGTACACACAGGACCGCCTGGGGCTAAAGGAAATGGACAATGCAGG
ACAGCTAGTGTTTCTGGCTACAGAAGGGGACCATCTTCAGTTGTCTGAAGAATGGTTTTATGCCCACATC
ATACCATTCCTTGGA
