>Addgene plasmid #25205 | PPT1 | addgene partial sequence | sequence record 31285 | 25205 with SV40pA-R
TTACAACAACAATTGCATTCATTTTATGTTTCAGGTTCAGGGGGAGGTGTGGGAGGTTTTTTAAAGCAAG
TAAAACCTCTACAAATGTGGTATGGCTGATTATGATCCTCTAGTACTTCTCGACAAGCTTGGCTATTAGT
GGTGGTGGTGGTGGTGGTGCTCGACGAATTCTCCAAGGAATGGTATGATGTGGGCATAAAACCATTCTTC
AGACAACTGAAGATGGTCCCCTTCTGTAGCCAGAAACACTAGCTGTCCTGCATTGTCCATTTCCTTTAGC
CCCAGGCGGTCCTGTGTGTACAGGGAGGTCTCCTGTAAGGGAATGGTTTCCTTGGCTTGGCCACTTCTGT
AAAATCCAAACCACTCCGAATCTACAGGGTCCACAATGGAATCATTGAGGAATTTCACCATCACAAACTT
CTTCAGGGCCATCAGGTTTTTCTTGTAGGACTCATTGATACCCCGCTCCTGATTTATATCTGCCAAGAAG
ATGCTGTGGTTGCGATACACATCCTCCTTTATGGGGTCATGCCAGTATTCGGCTTGCACGAGGCGTTCCT
GAACAACTTTGGAGTACGCCCCAGCATTCAGTGTTTTTCGGATGAAGTCACAGATGTGAGAGCTCTCTCC
TGGGCATCGAGGGAGTCCAAAAACACCTTGATGTTGTCCCCCAACCGAGATCAGATTGATCATGGGAGGT
GAAGGGCATCTCTGAGCCACTGCCCTCAGAAATTGGCCTCCCTGGGAGAATCCCATAGCATTGTAGCCTT
GCTGCAATTTAGGATCCTTAGCAAGTGCCTGACACACTGTTGTTACTTG
