[The description below was written by a language model from this plasmid's Addgene catalogue record.]
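Description:
PPT1 is a protein-production plasmid carrying an 855 bp fragment of the human PPT1 gene (palmitoyl-protein thioesterase 1, also known as CLN1 or INCL) in the pFHMSP-LIC-C backbone from a structural genomics consortium. The insert, designated PPT1_02, is a construct designed for crystallography rather than a guaranteed complete coding sequence; the record explicitly warns that it may not be the full ORF. A His tag is fused to the C terminus of the insert, which allows the recombinant protein to be purified by immobilised metal affinity chromatography. The plasmid is maintained in standard E. coli cloning strains as a high-copy replicon under ampicillin selection.

The record is internally inconsistent about the expression host. The stated purpose is bacterial expression for structure determination, whereas the vector type is listed as insect expression. The "LIC" in the backbone name suggests a ligation-independent cloning design, although the cloning method is recorded as restriction enzyme. No feature table accompanies the entry, so the promoter driving PPT1, any secretion or leader sequence, any protease cleavage site and the origin of replication are not stated and cannot be described here.

The construct is linked to a deposited crystal structure of the human enzyme, so its main use is producing purified, His-tagged PPT1 for structural and biochemical work. PPT1 is a lysosomal thioesterase that removes fatty acyl groups from modified cysteine residues, and mutations in it cause infantile neuronal ceroid lipofuscinosis, which makes recombinant protein useful for enzymatic and ligand-binding studies.
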