Addgene plasmid #25205: PPT1
Purpose: Bacterial expression for structure determination; may not be full ORF
Depositing lab: Cheryl Arrowsmith. Depositing organization: University of Toronto.
Backbone
  Vector backbone: pFHMSP-LIC-C
  Backbone manufacturer: SGC
  Vector type: Insect Expression
Growth in bacteria
  Bacterial resistance: Ampicillin, 100 μg/mL
  Growth temperature: 37°C
  Growth strain: DH5alpha
  Copy number: High Copy
Gene/Insert
  Gene/Insert name: PPT1_02 (alt names: PDB: 3GRO; palmitoyl-protein thioesterase 1; PPT1)
  Species: H. sapiens (human)
  Insert size (bp): 855
  Entrez Gene: PPT1 (a.k.a. CLN1, INCL, PPT)
  Tag / fusion protein: His (C terminal on insert)
  Cloning method: Restriction Enzyme
  Sequencing primers: 5′ N/A; 3′ N/A
Terms and licenses: Academic/Nonprofit Terms; Industry Terms
Depositor comments: PDB: 3GRO. http://www.thesgc.org/structures/3GRO/
How to cite: PPT1 was a gift from Cheryl Arrowsmith (Addgene plasmid # 25205 ; http://n2t.net/addgene:25205 ; RRID:Addgene_25205)
